>Addgene plasmid #89055 | pBW1942_ hU6-PV2-lox2272-BbsI-ENTRY-gRNA | addgene full sequence | sequence record 177165 | Addgene NGS Result
TTACCAATGCTTAATCAGTGAGGCACCTATCTCAGCGATCTGTCTATTTCGTTCATCCATAGTTGCCTGA
CTCCCCGTCGTGTAGATAACTACGATACGGGAGGGCTTACCATCTGGCCCCAGTGCTGCAATGATACCGC
GAGACCCACGCTCACCGGCTCCAGATTTATCAGCAATAAACCAGCCAGCCGGAAGGGCCGAGCGCAGAAG
TGGTCCTGCAACTTTATCCGCCTCCATCCAGTCTATTAATTGTTGCCGGGAAGCTAGAGTAAGTAGTTCG
CCAGTTAATAGTTTGCGCAACGTTGTTGCCATTGCTACAGGCATCGTGGTGTCACGCTCGTCGTTTGGTA
TGGCTTCATTCAGCTCCGGTTCCCAACGATCAAGGCGAGTTACATGATCCCCCATGTTGTGCAAAAAAGC
GGTTAGCTCCTTCGGTCCTCCGATCGTTGTCAGAAGTAAGTTGGCCGCAGTGTTATCACTCATGGTTATG
GCAGCACTGCATAATTCTCTTACTGTCATGCCATCCGTAAGATGCTTTTCTGTGACTGGTGAGTACTCAA
CCAAGTCATTCTGAGAATAGTGTATGCGGCGACCGAGTTGCTCTTGCCCGGCGTCAATACGGGATAATAC
CGCGCCACATAGCAGAACTTTAAAAGTGCTCATCATTGGAAAACGTTCTTCGGGGCGAAAACTCTCAAGG
ATCTTACCGCTGTTGAGATCCAGTTCGATGTAACCCACTCGTGCACCCAACTGATCTTCAGCATCTTTTA
CTTTCACCAGCGTTTCTGGGTGAGCAAAAACAGGAAGGCAAAATGCCGCAAAAAAGGGAATAAGGGCGAC
ACGGAAATGTTGAATACTCATACTCTTCCTTTTTCAATATTATTGAAGCATTTATCAGGGTTATTGTCTC
ATGAGCGGATACATATTTGAATGTATTTAGAAAAATAAACAAATAGGGGTTCCGCGCACATTTCCCCGAA
AAGTGCCACCTGGGTCGACATTGATTATTGACTAGTGAGGGCCTATTTCCCATGATTCCTTCATATTTGC
ATATACGATACAAGGCTGTTAGAGAGATAATTGGAATTAATTTGACTGTAAACACAAAGATATTAGTACA
AAATACGTGACGTAGAAAGTAATAATTTCTTGGGTAGTTTGCAGTTTTAAAATTATGTTTTAAAATGGAC
TATCATATGCTTACCGTAACTTGAAAGTATTTCGATTTCTTGGCTTTATATATCTTGTGGAAAGGACGAA
ACACCGGCGCGCCGCTGGGAGTTCGTAGACGGAAACAAACGCAGAATCCAAGCGCACGCGTATAACTTCG
TATAGGATACTTTATACGAAGTTATACCGGTCACCGGGTCTTCGAGAAGACCTGTTTTAGAGCTAGAAAT
AGCAAGTTAAAATAAGGCTAGTCCGTTATCAACTTGAAAAAGTGGCACCGAGTCGGTGCTTTTTTGAATT
CGGTACCGCACTGAAGGTCCTCAATCGCACTGGAAACATCAAGGTCGGCGGCCGCCCAGGATACATAGAT
TACCACAACTCCGAGCCCTTCCACCGCTAGCGCACTCCTCAGGTGCAGGCTGCCTATCAGAAGGTGGTGG
CTGGTGTGGCCAATGCCCTGGCTCACAAATACCACTGAGATCTTTTTCCCTCTGCCAAAAATTATGGGGA
CATCATGAAGCCCCTTGAGCATCTGACTTCTGGCTAATAAAGGAAATTTATTTTCATTGCAATAGTGTGT
TGGAATTTTTTGTGTCTCTCACTCGGAAGGACATATGGGAGGGCAAATCATTTAAAACATCAGAATGAGT
ATTTGGTTTAGAGTTTGGCAACATATGCCCATATGCTGGCTGCCATGAACAAAGGTTGGCTATAAAGAGG
TCATCAGTATATGAAACAGCCCCCTGCTGTCCATTCCTTATTCCATAGAAAAGCCTTGACTTGAGGTTAG
ATTTTTTTTATATTTTGTTTTGTGTTATTTTTTTCTTTAACATCCCTAAAATTTTCCTTACATGTTTTAC
TAGCCAGATTTTTCCTCCTCTCCTGACTACTCCCAGTCATAGCTGTCCCTCTTCTCTTATGGAGATCCCT
CGACCTGCAGCCCAAGCTTGGCGTAATCATGGTCATAGCTGTTTCCTGTGTGAAATTGTTATCCGCTCAC
AATTCCACACAACATACGAGCCGGAAGCATAAAGTGTAAAGCCTGGGGTGCCTAATGAGTGAGCTAACTC
ACATTAATTGCGTTGCGCTCACTGCCCGCTTTCCAGTCGGGAAACCTGTCGTGCCAGCGGATCCGCATCT
CAATTAGTCAGCAACCATAGTCCCGCCCCTAACTCCGCCCAGTTCCGCCCATTCTCCGCCCCATGGCTGA
CTAATTTTTTTTATTTATGCAGAGGCCGAGGCCGCCTCGGCCTCTGAGCTATTCCAGAAGTAGTGAGGAG
GCTTTTTTGGAGGCCTAGGCTTTTGCAAAAAGCTAACTTGTTTATTGCAGCTTATAATGGTTACAAATAA
AGCAATAGCATCACAAATTTCACAAATAAAGCATTTTTTTCACTGCATTCTAGTTGTGGTTTGTCCAAAC
TCATCAATGTATCTTATCATGTCTGGATCCGCTGCATTAATGAATCGGCCAACGCGCGGGGAGAGGCGGT
TTGCGTATTGGGCGCTCTTCCGCTTCCTCGCTCACTGACTCGCTGCGCTCGGTCGTTCGGCTGCGGCGAG
CGGTATCAGCTCACTCAAAGGCGGTAATACGGTTATCCACAGAATCAGGGGATAACGCAGGAAAGAACAT
GTGAGCAAAAGGCCAGCAAAAGGCCAGGAACCGTAAAAAGGCCGCGTTGCTGGCGTTTTTCCATAGGCTC
CGCCCCCCTGACGAGCATCACAAAAATCGACGCTCAAGTCAGAGGTGGCGAAACCCGACAGGACTATAAA
GATACCAGGCGTTTCCCCCTGGAAGCTCCCTCGTGCGCTCTCCTGTTCCGACCCTGCCGCTTACCGGATA
CCTGTCCGCCTTTCTCCCTTCGGGAAGCGTGGCGCTTTCTCATAGCTCACGCTGTAGGTATCTCAGTTCG
GTGTAGGTCGTTCGCTCCAAGCTGGGCTGTGTGCACGAACCCCCCGTTCAGCCCGACCGCTGCGCCTTAT
CCGGTAACTATCGTCTTGAGTCCAACCCGGTAAGACACGACTTATCGCCACTGGCAGCAGCCACTGGTAA
CAGGATTAGCAGAGCGAGGTATGTAGGCGGTGCTACAGAGTTCTTGAAGTGGTGGCCTAACTACGGCTAC
ACTAGAAGAACAGTATTTGGTATCTGCGCTCTGCTGAAGCCAGTTACCTTCGGAAAAAGAGTTGGTAGCT
CTTGATCCGGCAAACAAACCACCGCTGGTAGCGGTGGTTTTTTTGTTTGCAAGCAGCAGATTACGCGCAG
AAAAAAAGGATCTCAAGAAGATCCTTTGATCTTTTCTACGGGGTCTGACGCTCAGTGGAACGAAAACTCA
CGTTAAGGGATTTTGGTCATGAGATTATCAAAAAGGATCTTCACCTAGATCCTTTTAAATTAAAAATGAA
GTTTTAAATCAATCTAAAGTATATATGAGTAAACTTGGTCTGACAG
Features (pLannotate 1.2.2; 17 found; start..end, strand, type, name):
      1..861     -  CDS            AmpR: β-lactamase; bla; confers resistance to ampicillin, carbenicillin, and related antibiotics
    862..966     -  promoter       AmpR promoter: bla
    997..1016    +  enhancer       CMV enhancer (fragment): human cytomegalovirus immediate early enhancer
   1017..1257    +  promoter       U6 promoter: RNA polymerase III promoter for human U6 snRNA
   1322..1355    +  protein_bind   lox2272: Cre-mediated recombination occurs in the 8-bp core sequence (GGATACTT). lox2272 sites are compatible with each other, but incompatible with loxP or loxN sites (Lee and Saito, 1988). Cre recombinase
   1384..1459    +  misc_RNA       gRNA scaffold: guide RNA scaffold for the Streptococcus pyogenes CRISPR/Cas9 system
   1493..1645    +  CDS            HBB (fragment): HBB_ORNAN - Experimental evidence at protein level: Swiss-Prot protein existence level 1. Involved in oxygen transport from the lung to the various peripheral tissues. From Ornithorhynchus anatinus (Duckbill platypus).
   1716..1771    +  polyA_signal   β-globin poly(A) signal: rabbit β-globin polyadenylation signal (Gil and Proudfoot, 1987)
   2156..2172    -  protein_bind   lac operator: The lac repressor binds to the lac operator to inhibit transcription in E. coli. This inhibition can be relieved by adding lactose or isopropyl-β-D-thiogalactopyranoside (IPTG). lac repressor encoded by lacI
   2180..2210    -  promoter       lac promoter: promoter for the E. coli lac operon
   2225..2246    -  protein_bind   CAP binding site: CAP binding activates transcription in the presence of cAMP. E. coli catabolite activator protein
   2259..2298    -  CDS            lacI (fragment): lac repressor; lacI; The lac repressor binds to the lac operator to inhibit transcription in E. coli. This inhibition can be relieved by adding lactose or isopropyl-β-D-thiogalactopyranoside (IPTG).
   2305..2327    +  promoter       SV40 promoter (fragment): SV40 enhancer and early promoter
   2331..2465    +  rep_origin     SV40 ori: SV40 origin of replication
   2485..2619    +  polyA_signal   SV40 poly(A) signal: SV40 polyadenylation signal
   2621..2675    -  CDS            lacI (fragment): lac repressor; lacI; The lac repressor binds to the lac operator to inhibit transcription in E. coli. This inhibition can be relieved by adding lactose or isopropyl-β-D-thiogalactopyranoside (IPTG).
   2858..3446    -  rep_origin     ori: high-copy-number ColE1/pMB1/pBR322/pUC origin of replication
