[The description below was written by a language model from this plasmid's Addgene catalogue record and pLannotate feature annotations shown in this document.]
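Description:
pBW1942_hU6-PV2-lox2272-BbsI-ENTRY-gRNA is a small (about 3.6 kb) empty entry vector for mammalian guide RNA expression, built on a pCAGGS-derived backbone and intended for assembling the "PV2" guide position of a recombinase-based CRISPR decoder circuit. It is maintained in E. coli through a high-copy ColE1/pUC-type origin and selected with ampicillin via the β-lactamase gene and its native promoter. Residual backbone elements include lac promoter/operator and lacI fragments, an SV40 origin with a promoter fragment, and an SV40 polyadenylation signal. No mammalian selection marker is annotated.

The functional cassette is driven by the human U6 promoter, an RNA polymerase III promoter suited to short, uncapped transcripts. Only a short remnant of the CMV enhancer from the parental vector lies upstream. Downstream of U6 there is an unannotated stretch, which by the plasmid name likely corresponds to the PV2 element (its identity is not defined in the record), followed by a single lox2272 site, a heterospecific Cre target that recombines with other lox2272 sites but not with loxP or loxN. Next comes a short gap where the name places the BbsI cloning site, then the Streptococcus pyogenes Cas9 gRNA scaffold. BbsI is a type IIS enzyme, so a user-chosen spacer can be inserted as annealed oligonucleotides directly upstream of the scaffold. The β-globin-like fragment and rabbit β-globin poly(A) signal after the scaffold are leftovers from pCAGGS.

As supplied, the plasmid carries no targeting spacer. It serves as a building block for synthetic-biology circuits in which recombinase inputs determine which guide RNA is produced in mammalian cells. The exact recombination logic is not described in the record.
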