Addgene plasmid #89055: pBW1942_ hU6-PV2-lox2272-BbsI-ENTRY-gRNA
Purpose: (Empty Backbone) PV2 gRNA entry vector for CRISPR decoder
Depositing lab: Wilson Wong. Depositing organization: Boston University Main Campus. Publication: Large-scale design of robust genetic circuits with multiple inputs and outputs for mammalian cells. Weinberg BH, Pham NT, Caraballo LD, Lozanoski T, Engel A, Bhatia S, Wong WW. Nat Biotechnol. 2017 Mar 27. doi: 10.1038/nbt.3805. PubMed 28346402.
Backbone
  Vector backbone: pCAGGS
  Vector type: Mammalian Expression, Cre/Lox, Synthetic Biology
Growth in bacteria
  Bacterial resistance: Ampicillin, 100 μg/mL
  Growth temperature: 37°C
  Growth strain: NEB Stable
  Copy number: High Copy
Terms and licenses: Academic/Nonprofit Terms; Industry Terms: Not Available to Industry
How to cite: pBW1942_ hU6-PV2-lox2272-BbsI-ENTRY-gRNA was a gift from Wilson Wong (Addgene plasmid # 89055 ; http://n2t.net/addgene:89055 ; RRID:Addgene_89055)
